>Addgene plasmid #133445 | NW50 | addgene full sequence | sequence record 267558 | Addgene NGS Result
CCACGATGCGTCCGGCGTAGAGGATCGAGATCTCGATCCCGCGAAATTAATACGACTCACTATAGGGGAA
TTGTGAGCGGATAACAATTCCCCTCTAGAAATAATTTTGTTTAACTTTAAGAAGGAGATATACCATGGGC
AGCAGCCATCATCATCATCATCACAGCAGCGGCCTGGTGCCGCGCGGCAGCCATATGGGCAGCTCTCATC
ACCATCACCATCACGAAAACCTGTATTTTCAGGGCAGTACCTTCTCCAAACTGCGCGAACAGCTGGGTCC
GGTGACGCAAGAATTCTGGGATAACCTGGAAAAAGAAACCGAAGGCCTGCGTCAGGAAATGAGTAAAGAC
CTGGAAGAAGTGAAAGCCAAAGTTCAACCGTATCTGGATGACTTCCAGAAAAAATGGCAAGAAGAAATGG
AACTGTACCGCCAGAAAGTCGAACCGCTGCGTGCCGAACTGCAGGAAGGCGCACGCCAAAAACTGCATGA
ACTGCAAGAAAAACTGAGCCCGCTGGGTGAAGAAATGCGTGATCGCGCCCGTGCACATGTTGATGCTCTG
CGTACCCACCTGGCCCCGTATTCTGATGAACTGCGTCAGCGTCTGGCCGCACGTCTGGAAGCGCTGAAAG
AAAACGGCGGTGCCCGTCTGGCAGAATACCATGCTAAAGCGACCGAACACCTGTCAACGCTGTCGGAAAA
AGCTAAACCGGCCCTGGAAGATCTGCGCCAGGGTCTGCTGCCGGTTCTGGAATCATTTAAAGTCAGCTTC
CTGTCTGCCCTGGAAGAATATACGAAAAAACTGAACACCCAGGGCACGCCGGTTACCCAGGAATTTTGGG
ACAATCTGGAAAAAGAAACGGAAGGCCTGCGCCAGGAAATGTCGAAAGACCTGGAAGAAGTCAAAGCAAA
AGTGCAGCCGTACCTGGACGATTTTCAGAAAAAATGGCAAGAAGAAATGGAGCTGTACCGCCAGAAAGTT
GAACCGCTGCGCGCGGAACTGCAGGAAGGCGCCCGTCAGAAACTGCACGAACTGCAGGAAAAACTGAGTC
CGCTGGGCGAAGAAATGCGTGATCGTGCCCGCGCACACGTTGATGCCCTGCGCACGCACCTGGCCCCGTA
TTCCGATGAACTGCGCCAGCGCCTGGCAGCTCGTCTGGAAGCCCTGAAAGAAAATGGCGGTGCCCGCCTG
GCCGAATATCACGCCAAAGCCACCGAACACCTGAGTACGCTGTCCGAAAAAGCTAAACCGGCGCTGGAAG
ATCTGCGCCAAGGTCTGCTGCCGGTGCTGGAAAGCTTTAAAGTTTCATTCCTGTCGGCGCTGGAAGAATA
CACGAAAAAACTGAACACGCAGGGCACCCCGGTTACCCAGGAATTCTGGGACAACCTGGAAAAGGAGACG
GAAGGCCTGCGTCAAGAAATGAGCAAAGATCTGGAAGAAGTTAAAGCCAAAGTCCAGCCGTACCTGGACG
ACTTTCAGAAAAAATGGCAAGAAGAAATGGAGTTATACCGCCAGAAAGTGGAACCGCTGCGCGCTGAACT
GCAGGAAGGCGCGCGTCAGAAACTGCATGAGTTACAGGAAAAACTGTCACCGCTGGGAGAGGAAATGCGC
GACCGTGCCCGTGCACACGTTGACGCCCTGCGCACCCACCTGGCGCCGTATTCGGACGAACTGCGTCAAC
GCCTGGCCGCCCGCCTGGAAGCCTTAAAGGAAAATGGCGGTGCCCGTCTGGCCGAATATCACGCGAAAGC
CACGGAACATCTGAGCACGCTGTCTGAAAAAGCCAAGCCTGCCCTGGAAGATCTGCGCCAGGGGCTGCTG
CCGGTCCTGGAAAGTTTTAAAGTTAGTTTCCTGTCCGCACTGGAAGAGTATACGAAAAAACTGAATACCC
AGGGCACGCCGGTGACCCAGGAATTTTGGGATAATCTGGAAAAGGAGACCGAAGGCCTGCGCCAAGAAAT
GTCCAAGGATCTGGAAGAAGTGAAAGCGAAAGTGCAGCCGTATCTGGACGATTTCCAGAAAAAATGGCAA
GAAGAAATGGAGCTATATCGTCAAAAAGTTGAACCGCTGCGTGCGGAGTTACAGGAAGGCGCCCGTCAAA
AACTGCACGAGTTACAAGAGAAGCTGAGCCCGCTGGGCGAGGAGATGCGCGATCGTGCCCGCGCACATGT
TGACGCCCTGCGTACGCACCTGGCACCGTACAGCGACGAACTGCGCCAACGCCTGGCCGCCCGACTGGAA
GCCTTAAAAGAGAATGGCGGTGCCCGATTAGCCGAATATCACGCAAAAGCTACGGAACATCTGTCTACCC
TGAGCGAAAAAGCCAAGCCCGCCCTGGAAGATCTGCGCCAGGGCTTATTACCGGTCCTGGAAAGCTTCAA
AGTTAGCTTCCTGAGCGCGCTGGAAGAATATACCAAAAAACTGAATACCCAAGGCACCCCGGTTACCCAA
GAATTTTGGGACAACCTGGAAAAAGAGACGGAGGGCCTGCGCCAAGAAATGAGCAAGGACCTGGAAGAAG
TCAAGGCGAAAGTGCAACCGTACCTGGACGACTTCCAGAAAAAATGGCAAGAAGAAATGGAGCTTTATCG
TCAAAAAGTCGAACCGCTGCGCGCCGAGTTACAGGAAGGCGCGCGTCAAAAACTGCACGAATTACAAGAG
AAACTGAGTCCGCTGGGAGAGGAGATGCGCGACCGCGCCCGTGCACACGTGGACGCACTGCGTACGCATC
TGGCGCCGTACAGCGATGAGTTACGTCAACGCCTGGCCGCGCGCCTGGAAGCTTTAAAGGAGAACGGCGG
TGCCCGCCTGGCGGAATATCACGCCAAAGCTACGGAACACCTGAGCACCCTGAGCGAAAAAGCGAAGCCA
GCCCTGGAAGATCTGCGCCAGGGATTATTGCCGGTCCTGGAATCTTTCAAAGTGTCATTCCTGAGCGCCC
TGGAAGAATACACCAAAAAACTGAACACCCAACTGCCGGGTACCGGTGCAGCTGCCCTGGAACACCATCA
TCACCATCACTAACTCGAGCACCACCACCACCACCACTGAGATCCGGCTGCTAACAAAGCCCGAAAGGAA
GCTGAGTTGGCTGCTGCCACCGCTGAGCAATAACTAGCATAACCCCTTGGGGCCTCTAAACGGGTCTTGA
GGGGTTTTTTGCTGAAAGGAGGAACTATATCCGGATTGGCGAATGGG
[124 nt withheld, positions 3198-3321]
C
[91 nt withheld, positions 3323-3413]
A
[49 nt withheld, positions 3415-3463]
CCTTTGACGTTGGAGTCCACGTTCTTT
[37 nt withheld, positions 3491-3527]
ACCCTATCTCGGTCTATTCTTTTGATTTATAAGGGATTTTGCCGATTTCGGCCTATTGGTTAAAAAATGA
GCTGATTTAACAAAAATTTAACGCGAATTTTAACAAAATATTAACGCTTACAATTTAGGTGGCACTTTTC
GGGGAAATGTGCGCGGAACCCCTATTTGTTTATTTTTCTAAATACATTCAAATATGTATCCGCTCATGAA
TTAATTCTTAGAAAAACTCATCGAGCATCAAATGAAACTGCAATTTATTCATATCAGGATTATCAATACC
ATATTTTTGAAAAAGCCGTTTCTGTAATGAAGGAGAAAACTCACCGAGGCAGTTCCATAGGATGGCAAGA
TCCTGGTATCGGTCTGCGATTCCGACTCGTCCAACATCAATACAACCTATTAATTTCCCCTCGTCAAAAA
TAAGGTTATCAAGTGAGAAATCACCATGAGTGACGACTGAATCCGGTGAGAATGGCAAAAGTTTATGCAT
TTCTTTCCAGACTTGTTCAACAGGCCAGCCATTACGCTCGTCATCAAAATCACTCGCATCAACCAAACCG
TTATTCATTCGTGATTGCGCCTGAGCGAGACGAAATACGCGATCGCTGTTAAAAGGACAATTACAAACAG
GAATCGAATGCAACCGGCGCAGGAACACTGCCAGCGCATCAACAATATTTTCACCTGAATCAGGATATTC
TTCTAATACCTGGAATGCTGTTTTCCCGGGGATCGCAGTGGTGAGTAACCATGCATCATCAGGAGTACGG
ATAAAATGCTTGATGGTCGGAAGAGGCATAAATTCCGTCAGCCAGTTTAGTCTGACCATCTCATCTGTAA
CATCATTGGCAACGCTACCTTTGCCATGTTTCAGAAACAACTCTGGCGCATCGGGCTTCCCATACAATCG
ATAGATTGTCGCACCTGATTGCCCGACATTATCGCGAGCCCATTTATACCCATATAAATCAGCATCCATG
TTGGAATTTAATCGCGGCCTAGAGCAAGACGTTTCCCGTTGAATATGGCTCATAACACCCCTTGTATTAC
TGTTTATGTAAGCAGACAGTTTTATTGTTCATGACCAAAATCCCTTAACGTGAGTTTTCGTTCCACTGAG
CGTCAGACCCCGTAGAAAAGATCAAAGGATCTTCTTGAGATCCTTTTTTTCTGCGCGTAATCTGCTGCTT
GCAAACAAAAAAACCACCGCTACCAGCGGTGGTTTGTTTGCCGGATCAAGAGCTACCAACTCTTTTTCCG
AAGGTAACTGGCTTCAGCAGAGCGCAGATACCAAATACTGTCCTTCTAGTGTAGCCGTAGTTAGGCCACC
ACTTCAAGAACTCTGTAGCACCGCCTACATACCTCGCTCTGCTAATCCTGTTACCAGTGGCTGCTGCCAG
TGGCGATAAGTCGTGTCTTACCGGGTTGGACTCAAGACGATAGTTACCGGATAAGGCGCAGCGGTCGGGC
TGAACGGGGGGTTCGTGCACACAGCCCAGCTTGGAGCGAACGACCTACACCGAACTGAGATACCTACAGC
GTGAGCTATGAGAAAGCGCCACGCTTCCCGAAGGGAGAAAGGCGGACAGGTATCCGGTAAGCGGCAGGGT
CGGAACAGGAGAGCGCACGAGGGAGCTTCCAGGGGGAAACGCCTGGTATCTTTATAGTCCTGTCGGGTTT
CGCCACCTCTGACTTGAGCGTCGATTTTTGTGATGCTCGTCAGGGGGGCGGAGCCTATGGAAAAACGCCA
GCAACGCGGCCTTTTTACGGTTCCTGGCCTTTTGCTGGCCTTTTGCTCACATGTTCTTTCCTGCGTTATC
CCCTGATTCTGTGGATAACCGTATTACCGCCTTTGAGTGAGCTGATACCGCTCGCCGCAGCCGAACGACC
GAGCGCAGCGAGTCAGTGAGCGAGGAAGCGGAAGAGCGCCTGATGCGGTATTTTCTCCTTACGCATCTGT
GCGGTATTTCACACCGCAATGGTGCACTCTCAGTACAATCTGCTCTGATGCCGCATAGTTAAGCCAGTAT
ACACTCCGCTATCGCTACGTGACTGGGTCATGGCTGCGCCCCGACACCCGCCAACACCCGCTGACGCGCC
CTGACGGGCTTGTCTGCTCCCGGCATCCGCTTACAGACAAGCTGTGACCGTCTCCGGGAGCTGCATGTGT
CAGAGGTTTTCACCGTCATCACCGAAACGCGCGAGGCAGCTGCGGTAAAGCTCATCAGCGTGGTCGTGAA
GCGATTCACAGATGTCTGCCTGTTCATCCGCGTCCAGCTCGTTGAGTTTCTCCAGAAGCGTTAATGTCTG
GCTTCTGATAAAGCGGGCCATGTTAAGGGCGGTTTTTTCCTGTTTGGTCACTGATGCCTCCGTGTAAGGG
GGATTTCTGTTCATGGGGGTAATGATACCGATGAAACGAGAGAGGATGCTCACGATACGGGTTACTGATG
ATGAACATGCCCGGTTACTGGAACGTTGTGAGGGTAAACAACTGGCGGTATGGATGCGGCGGGACCAGAG
AAAAATCACTCAGGGTCAATGCCAGCGCTTCGTTAATACAGATGTAGGTGTTCCACAGGGTAGCCAGCAG
CATCCTGCGATGCAGATCCGGAACATAATGGTGCAGGGCGCTGACTTCCGCGTTTCCAGACTTTACGAAA
CACGGAAACCGAAGACCATTCATGTTGTTGCTCAGGTCGCAGACGTTTTGCAGCAGCAGTCGCTTCACGT
TCGCTCGCGTATCGGTGATTCATTCTGCTAACCAGTAAGGCAACCCCGCCAGCCTAGCCGGGTCCTCAAC
GACAGGAGCACGATCATGCGCACCCGTGGGGCCGCCATGCCGGCGATAATGGCCTGCTTCTCGCCGAAAC
GTTTGGTGGCGGGACCAGTGACGAAGGCTTGAGCGAGGGCGTGCAAGATTCCGAATACCGCAAGCGACAG
GCCGATCATCGTCGCGCTCCAGCGAAAGCGGTCCTCGCCGAAAATGACCCAGAGCGCTGCCGGCACCTGT
CCTACGAGTTGCATGATAAAGAAGACAGTCATAAGTGCGGCGACGATAGTCATGCCCCGCGCCCACCGGA
AGGAGCTGACTGGGTTGAAGGCTCTCAAGGGCATCGGTCGAGATCCCGGTGCCTAATGAGTGAGCTAACT
TACATTAATTGCGTTGCGCTCACTGCCCGCTTTCCAGTCGGGAAACCTGTCGTGCCAGCTGCATTAATGA
ATCGGCCAACGCGCGGGGAGAGGCGGTTTGCGTATTGGGCGCCAGGGTGGTTTTTCTTTTCACCAGTGAG
ACGGGCAACAGCTGATTGCCCTTCACCGCCTGGCCCTGAGAGAGTTGCAGCAAGCGGTCCACGCTGGTTT
GCCCCAGCAGGCGAAAATCCTGTTTGATGGTGGTTAACGGCGGGATATAACATGAGCTGTCTTCGGTATC
GTCGTATCCCACTACCGAGATATCCGCACCAACGCGCAGCCCGGACTCGGTAATGGCGCGCATTGCGCCC
AGCGCCATCTGATCGTTGGCAACCAGCATCGCAGTGGGAACGATGCCCTCATTCAGCATTTGCATGGTTT
GTTGAAAACCGGACATGGCACTCCAGTCGCCTTCCCGTTCCGCTATCGGCTGAATTTGATTGCGAGTGAG
ATATTTATGCCAGCCAGCCAGACGCAGACGCGCCGAGACAGAACTTAATGGGCCCGCTAACAGCGCGATT
TGCTGGTGACCCAATGCGACCAGATGCTCCACGCCCAGTCGCGTACCGTCTTCATGGGAGAAAATAATAC
TGTTGATGGGTGTCTGGTCAGAGACATCAAGAAATAACGCCGGAACATTAGTGCAGGCAGCTTCCACAGC
AATGGCATCCTGGTCATCCAGCGGATAGTTAATGATCAGCCCACTGACGCGTTGCGCGAGAAGATTGTGC
ACCGCCGCTTTACAGGCTTCGACGCCGCTTCGTTCTACCATCGACACCACCACGCTGGCACCCAGTTGAT
CGGCGCGAGATTTAATCGCCGCGACAATTTGCGACGGCGCGTGCAGGGCCAGACTGGAGGTGGCAACGCC
AATCAGCAACGACTGTTTGCCCGCCAGTTGTTGTGCCACGCGGTTGGGAATGTAATTCAGCTCCGCCATC
GCCGCTTCCACTTTTTCCCGCGTTTTCGCAGAAACGTGGCTGGCCTGGTTCACCACGCGGGAAACGGTCT
GATAAGAGACACCGGCATACTCTGCGACATCGTATAACGTTACTGGTTTCACATTCACCACCCTGAATTG
ACTCTCTTCCGGGCGCTATCATGCCATACCGCGAAAGGTTTTGCGCCATTCGATGGTGTCCGGGATCTCG
ACGCTCTCCCTTATGCGACTCCTGCATTAGGAAGCAGCCCAGTAGTAGGTTGAGGCCGTTGAGCACCGCC
GCCGCAAGGAATGGTGCATGCAAGGAGATGGCGCCCAACAGTCCCCCGGCCACGGGGCCTGCCACCATAC
CCACGCCGAAACAAGCGCTCATGAGCCCGAAGTGGCGAGCCCGATCTTCCCCATCGGTGATGTCGGCGAT
ATAGGCGCCAGCAACCGCACCTGTGGCGCCGGTGATGCCGG
Features (pLannotate 1.2.2; 27 found; start..end, strand, type, name):
     48..66      +  promoter       T7 promoter: promoter for bacteriophage T7 RNA polymerase
     67..91      +  protein_bind   lac operator: The lac repressor binds to the lac operator to inhibit transcription in E. coli. This inhibition can be relieved by adding lactose or isopropyl-β-D-thiogalactopyranoside (IPTG). lac repressor encoded by lacI
    106..128     +  RBS            RBS: efficient ribosome binding site from bacteriophage T7 gene 10 (Olins and Rangwala, 1989)
    147..163     +  CDS            capTEV™ (fragment): composite tag for in vivo biotinylation, TEV protease cleavage, and 6xHis tagging
    174..191     +  CDS            thrombin site: thrombin recognition and cleavage site
    207..224     +  CDS            7xHis (fragment): 6xHis affinity tag
    225..245     +  CDS            TEV site: tobacco etch virus (TEV) protease recognition and cleavage site
    246..812     +  CDS            APOA1 (fragment): APOA1_GORGO - Experimental evidence at protein level: Swiss-Prot protein existence level 1. Participates in the reverse transport of cholesterol from tissues to the liver for excretion by promoting cholesterol efflux from tissues and by acting as a cofactor for the lecithin cholesterol acyltransferase (LCAT). As part of the SPAP complex, activates spermatozoa motility (By similarity). From Gorilla gorilla gorilla (Western lowland gorilla).
    798..1352    +  CDS            APOA1 (fragment): APOA1_GORGO - Experimental evidence at protein level: Swiss-Prot protein existence level 1. Participates in the reverse transport of cholesterol from tissues to the liver for excretion by promoting cholesterol efflux from tissues and by acting as a cofactor for the lecithin cholesterol acyltransferase (LCAT). As part of the SPAP complex, activates spermatozoa motility (By similarity). From Gorilla gorilla gorilla (Western lowland gorilla).
   1338..1892    +  CDS            APOA1 (fragment): APOA1_GORGO - Experimental evidence at protein level: Swiss-Prot protein existence level 1. Participates in the reverse transport of cholesterol from tissues to the liver for excretion by promoting cholesterol efflux from tissues and by acting as a cofactor for the lecithin cholesterol acyltransferase (LCAT). As part of the SPAP complex, activates spermatozoa motility (By similarity). From Gorilla gorilla gorilla (Western lowland gorilla).
   1878..2432    +  CDS            APOA1 (fragment): APOA1_GORGO - Experimental evidence at protein level: Swiss-Prot protein existence level 1. Participates in the reverse transport of cholesterol from tissues to the liver for excretion by promoting cholesterol efflux from tissues and by acting as a cofactor for the lecithin cholesterol acyltransferase (LCAT). As part of the SPAP complex, activates spermatozoa motility (By similarity). From Gorilla gorilla gorilla (Western lowland gorilla).
   2418..2972    +  CDS            APOA1 (fragment): APOA1_GORGO - Experimental evidence at protein level: Swiss-Prot protein existence level 1. Participates in the reverse transport of cholesterol from tissues to the liver for excretion by promoting cholesterol efflux from tissues and by acting as a cofactor for the lecithin cholesterol acyltransferase (LCAT). As part of the SPAP complex, activates spermatozoa motility (By similarity). From Gorilla gorilla gorilla (Western lowland gorilla).
   3030..3047    +  CDS            9xHis (fragment): 9xHis affinity tag
   3057..3106    +  CDS            SET1 (fragment): solubility-enhancement tag derived from T7 phage gene 10B
   3114..3161    +  terminator     T7 terminator: transcription terminator for bacteriophage T7 RNA polymerase
   3198..3626    +  rep_origin     f1 ori (sequence partly withheld): f1 bacteriophage origin of replication; arrow indicates direction of (+) strand synthesis
   3679..3736    +  promoter       AmpR promoter (fragment): bla
   3745..4560    -  CDS            KanR: aminoglycoside phosphotransferase; aph(3')-Ia; confers resistance to kanamycin in bacteria or G418 (Geneticin®) in eukaryotes
   4682..5270    +  rep_origin     ori: high-copy-number ColE1/pMB1/pBR322/pUC origin of replication
   5456..5595    -  misc_feature   bom: basis of mobility region from pBR322
   5697..5888    -  CDS            rop: Rop protein, which maintains plasmids at low copy number; rop
   5905..6285    +  CDS            YPB1_ECOLX: Protein predicted: Swiss-Prot protein existence level 4. From Escherichia coli.
   6357..6648    -  CDS            TcR (fragment): tetracycline efflux protein; tet; confers resistance to tetracycline
   6663..6684    -  protein_bind   CAP binding site: CAP binding activates transcription in the presence of cAMP. E. coli catabolite activator protein
   6697..7779    -  CDS            lacI: lac repressor; lacI; The lac repressor binds to the lac operator to inhibit transcription in E. coli. This inhibition can be relieved by adding lactose or isopropyl-β-D-thiogalactopyranoside (IPTG).
   7780..7857    -  promoter       lacI promoter: lacI
   7865..26      -  CDS            TcR (fragment) (across the origin): tetracycline efflux protein; tet; confers resistance to tetracycline
