[The description below was written by a language model from this plasmid's Addgene catalogue record and pLannotate feature annotations shown in this document.]
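Description:
NW50 is a bacterial expression plasmid built on the pET28a backbone, encoding a large apolipoprotein A-I–derived membrane scaffold protein used to make covalently circularized nanodiscs. The plasmid is propagated in E. coli under kanamycin selection (aph(3')-Ia KanR) and carries a ColE1/pBR322-type origin together with the bom region and rop, which keeps copy number low. It also has an f1 phage origin. A lacI gene with its own promoter supplies the lac repressor. The short TcR fragments and the CAP binding site in the annotation appear to be backbone remnants rather than working elements.

The expression cassette consists of a T7 promoter with an adjacent lac operator, the T7 gene 10 ribosome binding site and a T7 terminator, so transcription requires a host that provides T7 RNA polymerase and is inducible with IPTG. The open reading frame begins with N-terminal His-tag and thrombin-site sequences from the vector, followed by a second His tag and a TEV protease site placed directly in front of the scaffold. The scaffold is annotated as five consecutive, slightly overlapping APOA1 fragments. The annotation tool matched these to the gorilla orthologue, although the record lists the insert as human and 2,838 bp long. This tandem repetition of amphipathic helical segments produces a much longer lipid-wrapping belt than a standard scaffold protein. A further His tag follows the repeats, and the downstream "SET1" hit is probably vector-derived sequence.

The stated purpose is producing NW50 circularized nanodiscs for studying membrane proteins and viral entry. The record does not annotate the sequence elements that mediate end-to-end ligation of the protein, nor does it give the resulting disc dimensions.
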