Addgene plasmid #133445: NW50
Purpose: Covalently circularized nanodisc NW50 for studying membrane proteins and viral entry.
Depositing lab: Gerhard Wagner. Depositing organization: Harvard Medical School. Publication: Covalently circularized nanodiscs for studying membrane proteins and viral entry. Nasr ML, Baptista D, Strauss M, Sun ZJ, Grigoriu S, Huser S, Pluckthun A, Hagn F, Walz T, Hogle JM, Wagner G. Nat Methods. 2017 Jan;14(1):49-52. doi: 10.1038/nmeth.4079. Epub 2016 Nov 21. PubMed 27869813.
Backbone
  Vector backbone: pET28a
  Vector type: Bacterial Expression
Growth in bacteria
  Bacterial resistance: Kanamycin, 50 μg/mL
  Growth temperature: 37°C
  Growth strain: DH5alpha
  Copy number: Unknown
Gene/Insert
  Gene/Insert name: NW50
  Species: H. sapiens (human)
  Insert size (bp): 2838
  Cloning method: Restriction Enzyme; 5′ cloning site Unknown (unknown if destroyed)
Terms and licenses: Academic/Nonprofit Terms; Industry Terms: Not Available to Industry
Depositor comments: HMS clone ID number: HsCD00483427.
How to cite: NW50 was a gift from Gerhard Wagner (Addgene plasmid # 133445 ; http://n2t.net/addgene:133445 ; RRID:Addgene_133445)
