>Addgene plasmid #133445 | NW50 | depositor partial sequence | sequence record 256433 | Insert
CATATGGGCAGCTCTCATCACCATCACCATCACGAAAACCTGTATTTTCAGGGCAGTACCTTCTCCAAAC
TGCGCGAACAGCTGGGTCCGGTGACGCAAGAATTCTGGGATAACCTGGAAAAAGAAACCGAAGGCCTGCG
TCAGGAAATGAGTAAAGACCTGGAAGAAGTGAAAGCCAAAGTTCAACCGTATCTGGATGACTTCCAGAAA
AAATGGCAAGAAGAAATGGAACTGTACCGCCAGAAAGTCGAACCGCTGCGTGCCGAACTGCAGGAAGGCG
CACGCCAAAAACTGCATGAACTGCAAGAAAAACTGAGCCCGCTGGGTGAAGAAATGCGTGATCGCGCCCG
TGCACATGTTGATGCTCTGCGTACCCACCTGGCCCCGTATTCTGATGAACTGCGTCAGCGTCTGGCCGCA
CGTCTGGAAGCGCTGAAAGAAAACGGCGGTGCCCGTCTGGCAGAATACCATGCTAAAGCGACCGAACACC
TGTCAACGCTGTCGGAAAAAGCTAAACCGGCCCTGGAAGATCTGCGCCAGGGTCTGCTGCCGGTTCTGGA
ATCATTTAAAGTCAGCTTCCTGTCTGCCCTGGAAGAATATACGAAAAAACTGAACACCCAGGGCACGCCG
GTTACCCAGGAATTTTGGGACAATCTGGAAAAAGAAACGGAAGGCCTGCGCCAGGAAATGTCGAAAGACC
TGGAAGAAGTCAAAGCAAAAGTGCAGCCGTACCTGGACGATTTTCAGAAAAAATGGCAAGAAGAAATGGA
GCTGTACCGCCAGAAAGTTGAACCGCTGCGCGCGGAACTGCAGGAAGGCGCCCGTCAGAAACTGCACGAA
CTGCAGGAAAAACTGAGTCCGCTGGGCGAAGAAATGCGTGATCGTGCCCGCGCACACGTTGATGCCCTGC
GCACGCACCTGGCCCCGTATTCCGATGAACTGCGCCAGCGCCTGGCAGCTCGTCTGGAAGCCCTGAAAGA
AAATGGCGGTGCCCGCCTGGCCGAATATCACGCCAAAGCCACCGAACACCTGAGTACGCTGTCCGAAAAA
GCTAAACCGGCGCTGGAAGATCTGCGCCAAGGTCTGCTGCCGGTGCTGGAAAGCTTTAAAGTTTCATTCC
TGTCGGCGCTGGAAGAATACACGAAAAAACTGAACACGCAGGGCACCCCGGTTACCCAGGAATTCTGGGA
CAACCTGGAAAAGGAGACGGAAGGCCTGCGTCAAGAAATGAGCAAAGATCTGGAAGAAGTTAAAGCCAAA
GTCCAGCCGTACCTGGACGACTTTCAGAAAAAATGGCAAGAAGAAATGGAGTTATACCGCCAGAAAGTGG
AACCGCTGCGCGCTGAACTGCAGGAAGGCGCGCGTCAGAAACTGCATGAGTTACAGGAAAAACTGTCACC
GCTGGGAGAGGAAATGCGCGACCGTGCCCGTGCACACGTTGACGCCCTGCGCACCCACCTGGCGCCGTAT
TCGGACGAACTGCGTCAACGCCTGGCCGCCCGCCTGGAAGCCTTAAAGGAAAATGGCGGTGCCCGTCTGG
CCGAATATCACGCGAAAGCCACGGAACATCTGAGCACGCTGTCTGAAAAAGCCAAGCCTGCCCTGGAAGA
TCTGCGCCAGGGGCTGCTGCCGGTCCTGGAAAGTTTTAAAGTTAGTTTCCTGTCCGCACTGGAAGAGTAT
ACGAAAAAACTGAATACCCAGGGCACGCCGGTGACCCAGGAATTTTGGGATAATCTGGAAAAGGAGACCG
AAGGCCTGCGCCAAGAAATGTCCAAGGATCTGGAAGAAGTGAAAGCGAAAGTGCAGCCGTATCTGGACGA
TTTCCAGAAAAAATGGCAAGAAGAAATGGAGCTATATCGTCAAAAAGTTGAACCGCTGCGTGCGGAGTTA
CAGGAAGGCGCCCGTCAAAAACTGCACGAGTTACAAGAGAAGCTGAGCCCGCTGGGCGAGGAGATGCGCG
ATCGTGCCCGCGCACATGTTGACGCCCTGCGTACGCACCTGGCACCGTACAGCGACGAACTGCGCCAACG
CCTGGCCGCCCGACTGGAAGCCTTAAAAGAGAATGGCGGTGCCCGATTAGCCGAATATCACGCAAAAGCT
ACGGAACATCTGTCTACCCTGAGCGAAAAAGCCAAGCCCGCCCTGGAAGATCTGCGCCAGGGCTTATTAC
CGGTCCTGGAAAGCTTCAAAGTTAGCTTCCTGAGCGCGCTGGAAGAATATACCAAAAAACTGAATACCCA
AGGCACCCCGGTTACCCAAGAATTTTGGGACAACCTGGAAAAAGAGACGGAGGGCCTGCGCCAAGAAATG
AGCAAGGACCTGGAAGAAGTCAAGGCGAAAGTGCAACCGTACCTGGACGACTTCCAGAAAAAATGGCAAG
AAGAAATGGAGCTTTATCGTCAAAAAGTCGAACCGCTGCGCGCCGAGTTACAGGAAGGCGCGCGTCAAAA
ACTGCACGAATTACAAGAGAAACTGAGTCCGCTGGGAGAGGAGATGCGCGACCGCGCCCGTGCACACGTG
GACGCACTGCGTACGCATCTGGCGCCGTACAGCGATGAGTTACGTCAACGCCTGGCCGCGCGCCTGGAAG
CTTTAAAGGAGAACGGCGGTGCCCGCCTGGCGGAATATCACGCCAAAGCTACGGAACACCTGAGCACCCT
GAGCGAAAAAGCGAAGCCAGCCCTGGAAGATCTGCGCCAGGGATTATTGCCGGTCCTGGAATCTTTCAAA
GTGTCATTCCTGAGCGCCCTGGAAGAATACACCAAAAAACTGAACACCCAACTGCCGGGTACCGGTGCAG
CTGCCCTGGAACACCATCATCACCATCACTAACTCGAG
